Addgene plasmid #163615: pET28a-TGFα-GSY-SPM
Purpose: Expresses mature human Transforming Growth Factor alpha fused to SPM in bacterial cells for calcium-induced covalent coupling to Epidermal Growth Factor Receptor.
Depositing lab: Mark Howarth. Depositing organization: University of Oxford. Publication: NeissLock provides an inducible protein anhydride for covalent targeting of endogenous proteins. Scheu AHA, Lim SYT, Metzner FJ, Mohammed S, Howarth M. Nat Commun. 2021 Jan 29;12(1):717. doi: 10.1038/s41467-021-20963-5. PubMed 33514717.
Backbone
  Vector backbone: pET-28a
  Backbone manufacturer: Novagen
  Backbone size w/o insert (bp): 5209
  Total vector size (bp): 6154
  Vector type: Bacterial Expression
Growth in bacteria
  Bacterial resistance: Kanamycin, 50 μg/mL
  Growth temperature: 37°C
  Growth strain: DH5alpha
  Copy number: High Copy
Gene/Insert
  Gene/Insert name: TGFa-GSY-SPM
  Species: H. sapiens (human), Synthetic
  Insert size (bp): 945
  Entrez Gene: TGFA (a.k.a. TFGA)
  Promoter: T7
  Tag / fusion protein: His6 (C terminal on insert); C-tag (C terminal on insert)
  Cloning method: Gibson Cloning
  Sequencing primers: 5′ T7F; 3′ T7R
Terms and licenses: Academic/Nonprofit Terms; Industry Terms: Not Available to Industry
How to cite: pET28a-TGFα-GSY-SPM was a gift from Mark Howarth (Addgene plasmid # 163615 ; http://n2t.net/addgene:163615 ; RRID:Addgene_163615)
