[The description below was written by a language model from this plasmid's Addgene catalogue record and the feature table of its GenBank file.]
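Description:
pET28a-TGFα-GSY-SPM is a bacterial expression plasmid built on the Novagen pET-28a backbone, about 6.15 kb in total, for producing a recombinant fusion protein in E. coli. It is maintained through a ColE1/pBR322-type origin and selected with kanamycin via the aph(3')-Ia aminoglycoside phosphotransferase gene. The backbone also carries the pBR322 bom region, the rop gene and an f1 phage origin. The catalogue lists the plasmid as high copy, although rop is annotated as a copy-number-limiting factor.

The roughly 945 bp insert, assembled by Gibson cloning, encodes mature human transforming growth factor alpha joined to a synthetic module called SPM, with "GSY" in the name presumably denoting the residues at the junction, although the record does not define it. His6 and C-tag sequences lie at the C-terminal end for affinity purification. The feature table annotates only the 6xHis segment of this open reading frame and does not mark the TGFα, SPM or C-tag portions.

Expression is driven by a T7 promoter followed by a lac operator and the strong T7 gene 10 ribosome binding site, and it ends at the T7 terminator. The plasmid-borne lacI gene supplies repressor, so transcription stays low until it is induced with IPTG in a host that provides T7 RNA polymerase.

According to the record, the purified protein is used in the NeissLock approach, in which an inducible protein anhydride allows covalent targeting of endogenous proteins. TGFα directs the fusion to its natural partner, the epidermal growth factor receptor, and addition of calcium triggers the SPM moiety to enable covalent coupling to the receptor.
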