LOCUS       Exported 6150 bp ds-DNA circular SYN 12-MAY-2021
DEFINITION  Expresses mature human Transforming Growth Factor alpha fused to SPM
            in bacterial cells for calcium-induced covalent coupling to
            Epidermal Growth Factor Receptor..
ACCESSION   .
VERSION     .
KEYWORDS    pET28a-TGF-alpha-GSY-SPM
SOURCE      synthetic DNA construct
  ORGANISM  synthetic DNA construct
REFERENCE   1 (bases 1 to 6150)
  AUTHORS   Scheu AHA, Lim SYT, Metzner FJ, Mohammed S, Howarth M.
  TITLE     NeissLock provides an inducible protein anhydride for covalent
            targeting of endogenous proteins.
  JOURNAL   Nat Commun 12, 717 (2021).
REFERENCE   2 (bases 1 to 6150)
  AUTHORS   .
  TITLE     Direct Submission
  JOURNAL   Exported May 12, 2021 from SnapGene Server 1.1.58
            http://www.snapgene.com
FEATURES             Location/Qualifiers
     source          1..6150
                     /organism="synthetic DNA construct"
                     /mol_type="other DNA"
     primer_bind     1..20
                     /label=T7
                     /note="T7 promoter, forward primer"
     promoter        1..19
                     /label=T7 promoter
                     /note="promoter for bacteriophage T7 RNA polymerase"
     protein_bind    20..44
                     /label=lac operator
                     /bound_moiety="lac repressor encoded by lacI"
                     /note="The lac repressor binds to the lac operator to
                     inhibit transcription in E. coli. This inhibition can be
                     relieved by adding lactose or
                     isopropyl-beta-D-thiogalactopyranoside (IPTG)."
     RBS             59..81
                     /note="efficient ribosome binding site from bacteriophage
                     T7 gene 10 (Olins and Rangwala, 1989)"
     CDS             991..1008
                     /codon_start=1
                     /product="6xHis affinity tag"
                     /label=6xHis
                     /translation="HHHHHH"
     primer_bind     complement(1085..1103)
                     /label=T7 Term
                     /note="T7 terminator, reverse primer"
     terminator      1099..1146
                     /label=T7 terminator
                     /note="transcription terminator for bacteriophage T7 RNA
                     polymerase"
     rep_origin      1183..1611
                     /direction=RIGHT
                     /label=f1 ori
                     /note="f1 bacteriophage origin of replication; arrow
                     indicates direction of (+) strand synthesis"
     primer_bind     complement(1270..1289)
                     /label=F1ori-R
                     /note="F1 origin, reverse primer"
     primer_bind     1480..1501
                     /label=F1ori-F
                     /note="F1 origin, forward primer"
     CDS             complement(1730..2545)
                     /codon_start=1
                     /gene="aph(3')-Ia"
                     /product="aminoglycoside phosphotransferase"
                     /label=KanR
                     /note="confers resistance to kanamycin in bacteria or G418
                     (Geneticin(R)) in eukaryotes"
                     /translation="MSHIQRETSCSRPRLNSNMDADLYGYKWARDNVGQSGATIYRLYG
                     KPDAPELFLKHGKGSVANDVTDEMVRLNWLTEFMPLPTIKHFIRTPDDAWLLTTAIPGK
                     TAFQVLEEYPDSGENIVDALAVFLRRLHSIPVCNCPFNSDRVFRLAQAQSRMNNGLVDA
                     SDFDDERNGWPVEQVWKEMHKLLPFSPDSVVTHGDFSLDNLIFDEGKLIGCIDVGRVGI
                     ADRYQDLAILWNCLGEFSPSLQKRLFQKYGIDNPDMNKLQFHLMLDEFF"
     primer_bind     2453..2472
                     /label=Kan-R
                     /note="Kanamycin resistance gene, reverse primer"
     primer_bind     2537..2556
                     /label=pENTR-R
                     /note="pENTR vectors, reverse primer"
     rep_origin      2667..3255
                     /direction=RIGHT
                     /label=ori
                     /note="high-copy-number ColE1/pMB1/pBR322/pUC origin of
                     replication"
     primer_bind     3156..3175
                     /label=pBR322ori-F
                     /note="pBR322 origin, forward primer"
     primer_bind     3409..3426
                     /label=L4440
                     /note="L4440 vector, forward primer"
     misc_feature    3441..3580
                     /label=bom
                     /note="basis of mobility region from pBR322"
     primer_bind     complement(3506..3525)
                     /label=pRS-marker
                     /note="pRS vectors, use to sequence yeast selectable
                     marker"
     primer_bind     3666..3688
                     /label=pGEX 3'
                     /note="pGEX vectors, reverse primer"
     CDS             complement(3682..3873)
                     /codon_start=1
                     /gene="rop"
                     /product="Rop protein, which maintains plasmids at low copy
                     number"
                     /label=rop
                     /translation="MTKQEKTALNMARFIRSQTLTLLEKLNELDADEQADICESLHDHA
                     DELYRSCLARFGDDGENL"
     CDS             complement(4682..5764)
                     /codon_start=1
                     /gene="lacI"
                     /product="lac repressor"
                     /label=lacI
                     /note="The lac repressor binds to the lac operator to
                     inhibit transcription in E. coli. This inhibition can be
                     relieved by adding lactose or
                     isopropyl-beta-D-thiogalactopyranoside (IPTG)."
                     /translation="MKPVTLYDVAEYAGVSYQTVSRVVNQASHVSAKTREKVEAAMAEL
                     NYIPNRVAQQLAGKQSLLIGVATSSLALHAPSQIVAAIKSRADQLGASVVVSMVERSGV
                     EACKAAVHNLLAQRVSGLIINYPLDDQDAIAVEAACTNVPALFLDVSDQTPINSIIFSH
                     EDGTRLGVEHLVALGHQQIALLAGPLSSVSARLRLAGWHKYLTRNQIQPIAEREGDWSA
                     MSGFQQTMQMLNEGIVPTAMLVANDQMALGAMRAITESGLRVGADISVVGYDDTEDSSC
                     YIPPLTTIKQDFRLLGQTSVDRLLQLSQGQAVKGNQLLPVSLVKRKTTLAPNTQTASPR
                     ALADSLMQLARQVSRLESGQ"
     primer_bind     5726..5745
                     /label=LacI-R
                     /note="LacI, reverse primer"
     promoter        complement(5765..5842)
                     /gene="lacI"
                     /label=lacI promoter
     primer_bind     6048..6067
                     /label=pBRrevBam
                     /note="pBR322 vectors, tet region, downstream of BamHI,
                     reverse primer"
ORIGIN
        1 taatacgact cactataggg gaattgtgag cggataacaa ttcccctcta gaaataattt
       61 tgtttaactt taagaaggag atataccatg gtcgtaagcc attttaatga ctgtcctgac
      121 tcacacaccc agttctgttt tcacggcact tgtcgcttct tagtgcaaga agacaagcca
      181 gcgtgtgtct gccatagtgg gtatgttggg gctcgttgcg aacatgctga ccttcttgcc
      241 ggctcgtatg atccactggc attagatctt gatggcgacg gtatcgaaac ggtggcaacg
      301 aaggggtttg ccggctcctt attcgatcac acaaataacg gaattcgcac agctactgga
      361 tgggtaagtg ccgacgacgg cctgttggtg cgcgacctga atggcaacgg gattatcgac
      421 aatggcgcgg aactttttgg agataacacg aaattggcag acgggagttt tgctaagcac
      481 gggtatgcgg cgttggcgga gttggatagt aacggagaca atatcatcaa tgcggcagat
      541 gcggcattcc agactttgcg cgtgtggcaa gatctgaatc aggacggtat ttcccaagct
      601 aatgagcttc gtacattgga ggagcttggt atccagtcgt tagacctggc atacaaagat
      661 gtcaacaaga atttaggtaa cggtaatact ttagctcagc aaggtagcta caccaaaacc
      721 gacggaacca ctgcaaaaat gggcgacttg ttgctggcag cagataatct gcactcgcgt
      781 ttcaaggaca aagtagaact tactgcggaa caggcaaagg ccgcaaatct ggccggtatt
      841 ggtcgtttac gcgacttacg cgaggccgca gctctttctg gagatctggc taatatgtta
      901 aaagcctatt cagccgcgga gaccaaagaa gcccaattgg ctctgttgga taatttgatt
      961 cacaaatggg ccgagacgga cggcagcagc catcatcacc atcaccacag cagcggcgag
     1021 ccagaggctt aataagatcc ggctgctaac aaagcccgaa aggaagctga gttggctgct
     1081 gccaccgctg agcaataact agcataaccc cttggggcct ctaaacgggt cttgaggggt
     1141 tttttgctga aaggaggaac tatatccgga ttggcgaatg ggacgcgsnn nnnnnnnnnn
     1201 nnnnnnnnnn nnnnnnnnnn nnnnnnnnnn nnnnnnnnnn nnnnnnnnnn nnnnnnnnnn
     1261 nnnnnnnnnn nnnnnnnnnn nnnnnnnnnn nnnnnnnnnn nnnnnncnnn nnnnnnnnnn
     1321 nnnnnnnnnn nnnnnnnnnn nnnnnnnnnn nnnnnnnnnn nnnnnnnnnn nnnnnnnnnn
     1381 nnnnnnnnnn nnnnnnnnan nnnnnnnnnn nnnnnnnnnn nnnnnnnnnn nnnnnnnnnn
     1441 nnnnnnnncc tttgacgttg gagtccacgt tctttnnnnn nnnnnnnnnn nnnnnnnnnn
     1501 nnnnnnnnnn nnaccctatc tcggtctatt cttttgattt ataagggatt ttgccgattt
     1561 cggcctattg gttaaaaaat gagctgattt aacaaaaatt taacgcgaat tttaacaaaa
     1621 tattaacgct tacaatttag gtggcacttt tcggggaaat gtgcgcggaa cccctatttg
     1681 tttatttttc taaatacatt caaatatgta tccgctcatg aattaattct tagaaaaact
     1741 catcgagcat caaatgaaac tgcaatttat tcatatcagg attatcaata ccatattttt
     1801 gaaaaagccg tttctgtaat gaaggagaaa actcaccgag gcagttccat aggatggcaa
     1861 gatcctggta tcggtctgcg attccgactc gtccaacatc aatacaacct attaatttcc
     1921 cctcgtcaaa aataaggtta tcaagtgaga aatcaccatg agtgacgact gaatccggtg
     1981 agaatggcaa aagtttatgc atttctttcc agacttgttc aacaggccag ccattacgct
     2041 cgtcatcaaa atcactcgca tcaaccaaac cgttattcat tcgtgattgc gcctgagcga
     2101 gacgaaatac gcgatcgctg ttaaaaggac aattacaaac aggaatcgaa tgcaaccggc
     2161 gcaggaacac tgccagcgca tcaacaatat tttcacctga atcaggatat tcttctaata
     2221 cctggaatgc tgttttcccg gggatcgcag tggtgagtaa ccatgcatca tcaggagtac
     2281 ggataaaatg cttgatggtc ggaagaggca taaattccgt cagccagttt agtctgacca
     2341 tctcatctgt aacatcattg gcaacgctac ctttgccatg tttcagaaac aactctggcg
     2401 catcgggctt cccatacaat cgatagattg tcgcacctga ttgcccgaca ttatcgcgag
     2461 cccatttata cccatataaa tcagcatcca tgttggaatt taatcgcggc ctagagcaag
     2521 acgtttcccg ttgaatatgg ctcataacac cccttgtatt actgtttatg taagcagaca
     2581 gttttattgt tcatgaccaa aatcccttaa cgtgagtttt cgttccactg agcgtcagac
     2641 cccgtagaaa agatcaaagg atcttcttga gatccttttt ttctgcgcgt aatctgctgc
     2701 ttgcaaacaa aaaaaccacc gctaccagcg gtggtttgtt tgccggatca agagctacca
     2761 actctttttc cgaaggtaac tggcttcagc agagcgcaga taccaaatac tgtccttcta
     2821 gtgtagccgt agttaggcca ccacttcaag aactctgtag caccgcctac atacctcgct
     2881 ctgctaatcc tgttaccagt ggctgctgcc agtggcgata agtcgtgtct taccgggttg
     2941 gactcaagac gatagttacc ggataaggcg cagcggtcgg gctgaacggg gggttcgtgc
     3001 acacagccca gcttggagcg aacgacctac accgaactga gatacctaca gcgtgagcta
     3061 tgagaaagcg ccacgcttcc cgaagggaga aaggcggaca ggtatccggt aagcggcagg
     3121 gtcggaacag gagagcgcac gagggagctt ccagggggaa acgcctggta tctttatagt
     3181 cctgtcgggt ttcgccacct ctgacttgag cgtcgatttt tgtgatgctc gtcagggggg
     3241 cggagcctat ggaaaaacgc cagcaacgcg gcctttttac ggttcctggc cttttgctgg
     3301 ccttttgctc acatgttctt tcctgcgtta tcccctgatt ctgtggataa ccgtattacc
     3361 gcctttgagt gagctgatac cgctcgccgc agccgaacga ccgagcgcag cgagtcagtg
     3421 agcgaggaag cggaagagcg cctgatgcgg tattttctcc ttacgcatct gtgcggtatt
     3481 tcacaccgca atggtgcact ctcagtacaa tctgctctga tgccgcatag ttaagccagt
     3541 atacactccg ctatcgctac gtgactgggt catggctgcg ccccgacacc cgccaacacc
     3601 cgctgacgcg ccctgacggg cttgtctgct cccggcatcc gcttacagac aagctgtgac
     3661 cgtctccggg agctgcatgt gtcagaggtt ttcaccgtca tcaccgaaac gcgcgaggca
     3721 gctgcggtaa agctcatcag cgtggtcgtg aagcgattca cagatgtctg cctgttcatc
     3781 cgcgtccagc tcgttgagtt tctccagaag cgttaatgtc tggcttctga taaagcgggc
     3841 catgttaagg gcggtttttt cctgtttggt cactgatgcc tccgtgtaag ggggatttct
     3901 gttcatgggg gtaatgatac cgatgaaacg agagaggatg ctcacgatac gggttactga
     3961 tgatgaacat gcccggttac tggaacgttg tgagggtaaa caactggcgg tatggatgcg
     4021 gcgggaccag agaaaaatca ctcagggtca atgccagcgc ttcgttaata cagatgtagg
     4081 tgttccacag ggtagccagc agcatcctgc gatgcagatc cggaacataa tggtgcaggg
     4141 cgctgacttc cgcgtttcca gactttacga aacacggaaa ccgaagacca ttcatgttgt
     4201 tgctcaggtc gcagacgttt tgcagcagca gtcgcttcac gttcgctcgc gtatcggtga
     4261 ttcattctgc taaccagtaa ggcaaccccg ccagcctagc cgggtcctca acgacaggag
     4321 cacgatcatg cgcacccgtg gggccgccat gccggcgata atggcctgct tctcgccgaa
     4381 acgtttggtg gcgggaccag tgacgaaggc ttgagcgagg gcgtgcaaga ttccgaatac
     4441 cgcaagcgac aggccgatca tcgtcgcgct ccagcgaaag cggtcctcgc cgaaaatgac
     4501 ccagagcgct gccggcacct gtcctacgag ttgcatgata aagaagacag tcataagtgc
     4561 ggcgacgata gtcatgcccc gcgcccaccg gaaggagctg actgggttga aggctctcaa
     4621 gggcatcggt cgagatcccg gtgcctaatg agtgagctaa cttacattaa ttgcgttgcg
     4681 ctcactgccc gctttccagt cgggaaacct gtcgtgccag ctgcattaat gaatcggcca
     4741 acgcgcgggg agaggcggtt tgcgtattgg gcgccagggt ggtttttctt ttcaccagtg
     4801 agacgggcaa cagctgattg cccttcaccg cctggccctg agagagttgc agcaagcggt
     4861 ccacgctggt ttgccccagc aggcgaaaat cctgtttgat ggtggttaac ggcgggatat
     4921 aacatgagct gtcttcggta tcgtcgtatc ccactaccga gatatccgca ccaacgcgca
     4981 gcccggactc ggtaatggcg cgcattgcgc ccagcgccat ctgatcgttg gcaaccagca
     5041 tcgcagtggg aacgatgccc tcattcagca tttgcatggt ttgttgaaaa ccggacatgg
     5101 cactccagtc gccttcccgt tccgctatcg gctgaatttg attgcgagtg agatatttat
     5161 gccagccagc cagacgcaga cgcgccgaga cagaacttaa tgggcccgct aacagcgcga
     5221 tttgctggtg acccaatgcg accagatgct ccacgcccag tcgcgtaccg tcttcatggg
     5281 agaaaataat actgttgatg ggtgtctggt cagagacatc aagaaataac gccggaacat
     5341 tagtgcaggc agcttccaca gcaatggcat cctggtcatc cagcggatag ttaatgatca
     5401 gcccactgac gcgttgcgcg agaagattgt gcaccgccgc tttacaggct tcgacgccgc
     5461 ttcgttctac catcgacacc accacgctgg cacccagttg atcggcgcga gatttaatcg
     5521 ccgcgacaat ttgcgacggc gcgtgcaggg ccagactgga ggtggcaacg ccaatcagca
     5581 acgactgttt gcccgccagt tgttgtgcca cgcggttggg aatgtaattc agctccgcca
     5641 tcgccgcttc cactttttcc cgcgttttcg cagaaacgtg gctggcctgg ttcaccacgc
     5701 gggaaacggt ctgataagag acaccggcat actctgcgac atcgtataac gttactggtt
     5761 tcacattcac caccctgaat tgactctctt ccgggcgcta tcatgccata ccgcgaaagg
     5821 ttttgcgcca ttcgatggtg tccgggatct cgacgctctc ccttatgcga ctcctgcatt
     5881 aggaagcagc ccagtagtag gttgaggccg ttgagcaccg ccgccgcaag gaatggtgca
     5941 tgcaaggaga tggcgcccaa cagtcccccg gccacggggc ctgccaccat acccacgccg
     6001 aaacaagcgc tcatgagccc gaagtggcga gcccgatctt ccccatcggt gatgtcggcg
     6061 atataggcgc cagcaaccgc acctgtggcg ccggtgatgc cggccacgat gcgtccggcg
     6121 tagaggatcg agatctcgat cccgcgaaat
//
