>Addgene plasmid #163615 | pET28a-TGFα-GSY-SPM | depositor partial sequence | sequence record 317035 | TGFa-GSY-SPM (945 bp)
ATGGTCGTAAGCCATTTTAATGACTGTCCTGACTCACACACCCAGTTCTGTTTTCACGGCACTTGTCGCT
TCTTAGTGCAAGAAGACAAGCCAGCGTGTGTCTGCCATAGTGGGTATGTTGGGGCTCGTTGCGAACATGC
TGACCTTCTTGCCGGCTCGTATGATCCACTGGCATTAGATCTTGATGGCGACGGTATCGAAACGGTGGCA
ACGAAGGGGTTTGCCGGCTCCTTATTCGATCACACAAATAACGGAATTCGCACAGCTACTGGATGGGTAA
GTGCCGACGACGGCCTGTTGGTGCGCGACCTGAATGGCAACGGGATTATCGACAATGGCGCGGAACTTTT
TGGAGATAACACGAAATTGGCAGACGGGAGTTTTGCTAAGCACGGGTATGCGGCGTTGGCGGAGTTGGAT
AGTAACGGAGACAATATCATCAATGCGGCAGATGCGGCATTCCAGACTTTGCGCGTGTGGCAAGATCTGA
ATCAGGACGGTATTTCCCAAGCTAATGAGCTTCGTACATTGGAGGAGCTTGGTATCCAGTCGTTAGACCT
GGCATACAAAGATGTCAACAAGAATTTAGGTAACGGTAATACTTTAGCTCAGCAAGGTAGCTACACCAAA
ACCGACGGAACCACTGCAAAAATGGGCGACTTGTTGCTGGCAGCAGATAATCTGCACTCGCGTTTCAAGG
ACAAAGTAGAACTTACTGCGGAACAGGCAAAGGCCGCAAATCTGGCCGGTATTGGTCGTTTACGCGACTT
ACGCGAGGCCGCAGCTCTTTCTGGAGATCTGGCTAATATGTTAAAAGCCTATTCAGCCGCGGAGACCAAA
GAAGCCCAATTGGCTCTGTTGGATAATTTGATTCACAAATGGGCCGAGACGGACGGCAGCAGCCATCATC
ACCATCACCACAGCAGCGGCGAGCCAGAGGCTTAA
